Addgene plasmid #91426: pHH0103_SH3D19-4/5
Purpose: Protein expression and purification of human SH3 domain construct SH3D19-4/5
Depositing lab: Sachdev Sidhu. Depositing organization: University of Toronto. Publication: Comprehensive Analysis of the Human SH3 Domain Family Reveals a Wide Variety of Non-canonical Specificities. Teyra J, Huang H, Jain S, Guan X, Dong A, Liu Y, Tempel W, Min J, Tong Y, Kim PM, Bader GD, Sidhu SS. Structure. 2017 Oct 3;25(10):1598-1610.e3. doi: 10.1016/j.str.2017.07.017. Epub 2017 Sep 7. PubMed 28890361.
Backbone
  Vector backbone: pHH0103
  Vector type: Bacterial Expression
Growth in bacteria
  Bacterial resistance: Ampicillin, 100 μg/mL
  Growth temperature: 37°C
  Growth strain: DH5alpha
  Copy number: Low Copy
Gene/Insert
  Gene/Insert name: SH3D19-4/5
  Species: H. sapiens (human)
  Insert size (bp): 221
  Entrez Gene: SH3D19 (a.k.a. EBP, EVE1, Kryn, SH3P19)
  Cloning method: Restriction Enzyme; 5′ cloning site Sfi1 (unknown if destroyed); 3′ cloning site Not1 (unknown if destroyed)
Terms and licenses: Academic/Nonprofit Terms; Industry Terms: Not Available to Industry
How to cite: pHH0103_SH3D19-4/5 was a gift from Sachdev Sidhu (Addgene plasmid # 91426 ; http://n2t.net/addgene:91426 ; RRID:Addgene_91426)
