[The description below was written by a language model from this plasmid's Addgene catalogue record and pLannotate feature annotations shown in this document.]
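Description:
pHH0103_SH3D19-4/5 is a 6,912-nt bacterial expression plasmid built on the pHH0103 backbone for producing and purifying a single human SH3 domain from SH3D19. The name suggests the fourth of five SH3 domains in the protein, though the record does not say so explicitly. It is propagated in E. coli under ampicillin selection (TEM beta-lactamase, bla, with its own promoter) and replicates from a ColE1/pBR322-type origin. A bom region and an interrupted rop gene are also annotated, and the catalogue lists the plasmid as low copy. An f1 origin sits within the disrupted rop sequence and would in principle allow single-stranded DNA production with helper phage.

The expression cassette is driven by the tac promoter with a downstream lac operator. The plasmid carries its own lacI gene under the up-mutated lacIq promoter, so transcription is tightly repressed until induced with IPTG. The open reading frame encodes an N-terminal 6xHis tag, then Schistosoma japonicum glutathione S-transferase, then the SH3D19 fragment. The catalogue gives the insert as 221 bp, cloned between SfiI and NotI sites. The automated annotation matched this region to the mouse Sh3d19 orthologue, but the catalogue specifies the human sequence. The resulting His-GST-SH3 fusion can be captured by either nickel or glutathione affinity.

An fd terminator follows the insert. Beyond it lie fragments of M13 gene III and of the tetracycline resistance gene, which appear to be non-expressed remnants of a phagemid ancestor. The construct belongs to a collection used to survey the peptide-binding specificities of the human SH3 domain family.
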