Features (pLannotate 1.2.2; 21 found; start..end, strand, type, name):
     38..115     +  promoter       lacIq promoter: lacI (mutant); In the lacIq allele, a single base change in the promoter boosts expression of the lacI gene about 10-fold.
    116..1198    +  CDS            lacI: lac repressor; lacI; The lac repressor binds to the lac operator to inhibit transcription in E. coli. This inhibition can be relieved by adding lactose or isopropyl-β-D-thiogalactopyranoside (IPTG).
   1211..1232    +  protein_bind   CAP binding site: CAP binding activates transcription in the presence of cAMP. E. coli catabolite activator protein
   1251..1268    +  promoter       tet promoter (fragment): E. coli promoter for tetracycline efflux protein gene
   1441..1469    +  promoter       tac promoter: strong E. coli promoter; hybrid between the trp and lac UV5 promoters
   1477..1493    +  protein_bind   lac operator: The lac repressor binds to the lac operator to inhibit transcription in E. coli. This inhibition can be relieved by adding lactose or isopropyl-β-D-thiogalactopyranoside (IPTG). lac repressor encoded by lacI
   1578..1595    +  CDS            6xHis: 6xHis affinity tag
   1611..2264    +  CDS            GST26_SCHJA: Experimental evidence at protein level: Swiss-Prot protein existence level 1. GST isoenzymes appear to play a central role in the parasite detoxification system. Other functions are also suspected including a role in increasing the solubility of haematin in the parasite gut. From Schistosoma japonicum (Blood fluke).
   2247..2540    +  CDS            Sh3d19 (fragment): SH319_MOUSE - Experimental evidence at protein level: Swiss-Prot protein existence level 1. May play a role in regulating A disintegrin and metalloproteases (ADAMs) in the signaling of EGFR-ligand shedding. May be involved in suppression of Ras-induced cellular transformation and Ras-mediated activation of ELK1. Plays a role in the regulation of cell morphology and cytoskeletal organization (By similarity). From Mus musculus (Mouse).
   2547..2594    +  terminator     fd terminator (sequence withheld): central terminator from bacteriophage fd (Otsuka and Kunisawa, 1982)
   2599..2811    +  CDS            M13 gene III (fragment) (sequence partly withheld): pIII; III; minor coat protein
   2826..3296    +  CDS            M13 gene III (fragment) (sequence partly withheld): pIII; III; minor coat protein
   3318..3388    +  CDS            TcR (fragment): tetracycline efflux protein; tet; confers resistance to tetracycline
   3630..4010    -  CDS            YPB1_ECOLX: Protein predicted: Swiss-Prot protein existence level 4. From Escherichia coli.
   4027..4178    +  CDS            rop (fragment): Rop protein, which maintains plasmids at low copy number; rop
   4214..4642    -  rep_origin     f1 ori (sequence partly withheld): f1 bacteriophage origin of replication; arrow indicates direction of (+) strand synthesis
   4651..4690    +  CDS            rop (fragment): Rop protein, which maintains plasmids at low copy number; rop
   4792..4932    +  misc_feature   bom: basis of mobility region from pBR322
   5118..5705    -  rep_origin     ori: high-copy-number ColE1/pMB1/pBR322/pUC origin of replication
   5879..6736    -  CDS            bla: BLAT_ECOLX - Experimental evidence at protein level: Swiss-Prot protein existence level 1. TEM-type are the most prevalent beta-lactamases in enterobacteria; they hydrolyze the beta-lactam bond in susceptible beta-lactam antibiotics, thus conferring resistance to penicillins and cephalosporins. TEM-3 and TEM-4 are capable of hydrolyzing cefotaxime and ceftazidime. TEM-5 is capable of hydrolyzing ceftazidime. TEM-6 is capable of hydrolyzing ceftazidime and aztreonam. TEM-8/CAZ-2, TEM- 16/CAZ-7 and TEM-24/CAZ-6 are markedly active against ceftazidime. IRT- 4 shows resistance to beta-lactamase in
   6737..6841    -  promoter       AmpR promoter: bla
>Addgene plasmid #91426 | pHH0103_SH3D19-4/5 | addgene full sequence | sequence record 192288 | Addgene NGS Result
GGCGTATCACGAGGCCCTTTCGTCTTCAAGAATTCCCGACACCATCGAATGGTGCAAAACCTTTCGCGGT
ATGGCATGATAGCGCCCGGAAGAGAGTCAATTCAGGGTGGTGAATGTGAAACCAGTAACGTTATACGATG
TCGCAGAGTATGCCGGTGTCTCTTATCAGACCGTTTCCCGCGTGGTGAACCAGGCCAGCCACGTTTCTGC
GAAAACGCGGGAAAAAGTGGAAGCGGCGATGGCGGAGCTGAATTACATTCCCAACCGCGTGGCACAACAA
CTGGCGGGCAAACAGTCGTTGCTGATTGGCGTTGCCACCTCCAGTCTGGCCCTGCACGCGCCGTCGCAAA
TTGTCGCGGCGATTAAATCTCGCGCCGATCAACTGGGTGCCAGCGTGGTGGTGTCGATGGTAGAACGAAG
CGGCGTCGAAGCCTGTAAAGCGGCGGTGCACAATCTTCTCGCGCAACGCGTCAGTGGGCTGATCATTAAC
TATCCGCTGGATGACCAGGATGCCATTGCTGTGGAAGCTGCCTGCACTAATGTTCCGGCGTTATTTCTTG
ATGTCTCTGACCAGACACCCATCAACAGTATTATTTTCTCCCATGAAGACGGTACGCGACTGGGCGTGGA
GCATCTGGTCGCATTGGGTCACCAGCAAATCGCGCTGTTAGCGGGCCCATTAAGTTCTGTCTCGGCGCGT
CTGCGTCTGGCTGGCTGGCATAAATATCTCACTCGCAATCAAATTCAGCCGATAGCGGAACGGGAAGGCG
ACTGGAGTGCCATGTCCGGTTTTCAACAAACCATGCAAATGCTGAATGAGGGCATCGTTCCCACTGCGAT
GCTGGTTGCCAACGATCAGATGGCGCTGGGCGCAATGCGCGCCATTACCGAGTCCGGGCTGCGCGTTGGT
GCGGATATCTCGGTAGTGGGATACGACGATACCGAAGACAGCTCATGTTATATCCCGCCGTTAACCACCA
TCAAACAGGATTTTCGCCTGCTGGGGCAAACCAGCGTGGACCGCTTGCTGCAACTCTCTCAGGGCCAGGC
GGTGAAGGGCAATCAGCTGTTGCCCGTCTCACTGGTGAAAAGAAAAACCACCCTGGCGCCCAATACGCAA
ACCGCCTCTCCCCGCGCGTTGGCCGATTCATTAATGCAGCTGGCACGACAGGTTTCCCGACTGGAAAGCG
GGCAGTGAGCGCAACGCAATTAATGTAAGTTAGCTCACTCATTAGGCACAATTCTCATGTTTGACAGCTT
ATCATCGACTGCACGGTGCACCAATGCTTCTGGCGTCAGGCAGCCATCGGAAGCTGTGGTATGGCTGTGC
AGGTCGTAAATCACTGCATAATTCGTGTCGCTCAAGGCGCACTCCCGTTCTGGATAATGTTTTTTGCGCC
GACATCATAACGGTTCTGGCAAATATTCTGAAATGAGCTGTTGACAATTAATCATCGGCTCGTATAATGT
GTGGAATTGTGAGCGGATAACAATTTCACACAGGAAACAGCCAGTCCGTTTAGGTGTTTTCACGAGCACT
TCACCAACAAGGACCATAGATTATGAAAATCGAAGAACACCATCACCATCACCATTCCAGCGGTAAGCTT
ATGTCCCCTATACTAGGTTATTGGAAAATTAAGGGCCTTGTGCAACCCACTCGACTTCTTTTGGAATATC
TTGAAGAAAAATATGAAGAGCATTTGTATGAGCGCGATGAAGGTGATAAATGGCGAAACAAAAAGTTTGA
ATTGGGTTTGGAGTTTCCCAATCTTCCTTATTATATTGATGGTGATGTTAAATTAACACAGTCTATGGCC
ATCATACGTTATATAGCTGACAAGCACAACATGTTGGGTGGTTGTCCAAAAGAGCGTGCAGAGATTTCAA
TGCTTGAAGGAGCGGTTTTGGATATTAGATACGGTGTTTCGAGAATTGCATATAGTAAAGACTTTGAAAC
TCTCAAAGTTGATTTTCTTAGCAAGCTACCTGAAATGCTGAAAATGTTCGAAGATCGTTTATGTCATAAA
ACATATTTAAATGGTGATCATGTAACCCATCCTGACTTCATGTTGTATGACGCTCTTGATGTTGTTTTAT
ACATGGACCCAATGTGCCTGGATGCGTTCCCAAAATTAGTTTGTTTTAAAAAACGTATTGAAGCTATCCC
ACAAATTGATAAGTACTTGAAATCCAGCAAGTATATAGCATGGCCTTTGCAGGGCTGGCAAGCCACGTTT
GGTGGTGGCGACCATCCTCCAAAATCGGATCTGGAAGTTCTGTTCCAGGGGCCCCTGTCCAGCGGTCTGG
TTCCGCGTGGTTCCGGTACCGCGGCCCAGCCGGCCATGGCCCAGGGCGCGCTGGAATGGTGTGAAGCCCT
GCATTCTTTTACCGCAGAAACCTCCGATGATCTGTCCTTCAAACGTGGTGATCGTATTCAGATTCTGGAA
CGTCTGGATTCTGATTGGTGTCGTGGTCGTCTGCAAGATCGTGAAGGTATCTTTCCGGCCGTTTTTGTTC
GTCCATGTCCAGCGGCCGCATA
[142 nt withheld, positions 2543-2684]
C
[98 nt withheld, positions 2686-2783]
AGTTTGTACTGGTGACGAAACTCAGTGTCTAGCTAGAGTGGC
[149 nt withheld, positions 2826-2974]
T
[41 nt withheld, positions 2976-3016]
T
[62 nt withheld, positions 3018-3079]
A
[35 nt withheld, positions 3081-3115]
CCTCCCTCAATCGGTTGAATGTCGCCCTTTTGTCTTTGGCGCTGGTAAACCATATGAA
[86 nt withheld, positions 3174-3259]
T
[54 nt withheld, positions 3261-3314]
CTAGCGCCGCCCTATACCTTGTCTGCCTCCCCGCGTTGCGTCGCGGTGCATGGAGCCGGGCCACCTCGAC
CTGAATGGAAGCCGGCGGCACCTCGCTAACGGATTCACCACTCCAAGAATTGGAGCCAATCAATTCTTGC
GGAGAACTGTGAATGCGCAAACCAACCCTTGGCAGAACATATCCATCGCGTCCGCCATCTCCAGCAGCCG
CACGCGGCGCATCTCGGGCAGCGTTGGGTCCTGGCCACGGGTGCGCATGATCGTGCTCCTGTCGTTGAGG
ACCCGGCTAGGCTGGCGGGGTTGCCTTACTGGTTAGCAGAATGAATCACCGATACGCGAGCGAACGTGAA
GCGACTGCTGCTGCAAAACGTCTGCGACCTGAGCAACAACATGAATGGTCTTCGGTTTCCGTGTTTCGTA
AAGTCTGGAAACGCGGAAGTCAGCGCCCTGCACCATTATGTTCCGGATCTGCATCGCAGGATGCTGCTGG
CTACCCTGTGGAACACCTACATCTGTATTAACGAAGCGCTGGCATTGACCCTGAGTGATTTTTCTCTGGT
CCCGCCGCATCCATACCGCCAGTTGTTTACCCTCACAACGTTCCAGTAACCGGGCATGTTCATCATCAGT
AACCCGTATCGTGAGCATCCTCTCTCGTTTCATCGGTATCATTACCCCCATGAACAGAAATCCCCCTTAC
ACGGAGGCATCAGTGACCAAACAGGAAAAAACCGCCCTTAACATGGCCCGCTTTATCAGAAGCCAGACAT
TAACGCTTCTGGAGAAACTCAACGAGCTGGACGCGGATGAACAGGCAGACATCTGTGAATCGCTTCACGA
CCACGCTGATGAGCTTTACCGCAGGATCCGCGAAATTGTAAGCGTTAATATTTTGTTAAAATTCGCGTTA
AATTTTTGTTAAATCAGCTCATTTTTTAACCAATAGGCCGAAATCGGCAAAATCCCTTATAAATCAAAAG
AATAGACCGAGATAGGGT
[37 nt withheld, positions 4313-4349]
AAAGAACGTGGACTCCAACGTCAAAGG
[49 nt withheld, positions 4377-4425]
T
[91 nt withheld, positions 4427-4517]
G
[124 nt withheld, positions 4519-4642]
CGCGGATCCTGCCTCGCGCGTTTCGGTGATGACGGTGAAAACCTCTGACACATGCAGCTCCCGGAGACGG
TCACAGCTTGTCTGTAAGCGGATGCCGGGAGCAGACAAGCCCGTCAGGGCGCGTCAGCGGGTGTTGGCGG
GTGTCGGGGCGCAGCCATGACCCAGTCACGTAGCGATAGCGGAGTGTATACTGGCTTAACTATGCGGCAT
CAGAGCAGATTGTACTGAGAGTGCACCATATGCGGTGTGAAATACCGCACAGATGCGTAAGGAGAAAATA
CCGCATCAGGCGCTCTTCCGCTTCCTCGCTCACTGACTCGCTGCGCTCGGTCGTTCGGCTGCGGCGAGCG
GTATCAGCTCACTCAAAGGCGGTAATACGGTTATCCACAGAATCAGGGGATAACGCAGGAAAGAACATGT
GAGCAAAAGGCCAGCAAAAGGCCAGGAACCGTAAAAAGGCCGCGTTGCTGGCGTTTTTCCATAGGCTCCG
CCCCCCTGACGAGCATCACAAAAATCGACGCTCAAGTCAGAGGTGGCGAAACCCGACAGGACTATAAAGA
TACCAGGGTTTCCCCCTGGAAGCTCCCTCGTGCGCTCTCCTGTTCCGACCCTGCCGCTTACCGGATACCT
GTCCGCCTTTCTCCCTTCGGGAAGCGTGGCGCTTTCTCATAGCTCACGCTGTAGGTATCTCAGTTCGGTG
TAGGTCGTTCGCTCCAAGCTGGGCTGTGTGCACGAACCCCCCGTTCAGCCCGACCGCTGCGCCTTATCCG
GTAACTATCGTCTTGAGTCCAACCCGGTAAGACACGACTTATCGCCACTGGCAGCAGCCACTGGTAACAG
GATTAGCAGAGCGAGGTATGTAGGCGGTGCTACAGAGTTCTTGAAGTGGTGGCCTAACTACGGCTACACT
AGAAGGACAGTATTTGGTATCTGCGCTCTGCTGAAGCCAGTTACCTTCGGAAAAAGAGTTGGTAGCTCTT
GATCCGGCAAACAAACCACCGCTGGTAGCGGTGGTTTTTTTGTTTGCAAGCAGCAGATTACGCGCAGAAA
AAAAGGATCTCAAGAAGATCCTTTGATCTTTTCTACGGGGTCTGACGCTCAGTGGAACGAAAACTCACGT
TAAGGGATTTTGGTCATGAGATTATCAAAAAGGATCTTCACCTAGATCCTTTTAAATTAAAAATGAAGTT
TTAAATCAATCTAAAGTATATATGAGTAAACTTGGTCTGACAGTTACCAATGCTTAATCAGTGAGGCACC
TATCTCAGCGATCTGTCTATTTCGTTCATCCATAGTTGCCTGACTCCCCGTCGTGTAGATAACTACGATA
CGGGAGGGCTTACCATCTGGCCCCAGTGCTGCAATGATACCGCGAGACCCACGCTCACCGGCTCCAGATT
TATCAGCAATAAACCAGCCAGCCGGAAGGGCCGAGCGCAGAAGTGGTCCTGCAACTTTATCCGCCTCCAT
CCAGTCTATTAATTGTTGCCGGGAAGCTAGAGTAAGTAGTTCGCCAGTTAATAGTTTGCGCAACGTTGTT
GCCATTGCTGCAGGCATCGTGGTGTCACGCTCGTCGTTTGGTATGGCTTCATTCAGCTCCGGTTCCCAAC
GATCAAGGCGAGTTACATGATCCCCCATATTGTGCAAAAAAGCGGTTAGCTCCTTCGGTCCTCCGATCGT
TGTCAGAAGTAAGTTGGCCGCAGTGTTATCACTCATGGTTATGGCAGCACTGCATAATTCTCTTACTGTC
ATGCCATCCGTAAGATGCTTTTCTGTGACTGGTGAGTACTCAACCAAGTCATTCTGAGAATAGTGTATGC
GGCGACCGAGTTGCTCTTGCCCGGCGTCAACACGGGATAATACCGCGCCACATAGCAGAACTTTAAAAGT
GCTCATCATTGGAAAACGTTCTTCGGGGCGAAAACTCTCAAGGATCTTACCGCTGTTGAGATCCAGTTCG
ATGTAACCCACTCGTGCACCCAACTGATCTTCAGCATCTTTTACTTTCACCAGCGTTTCTGGGTGAGCAA
AAACAGGAAGGCAAAATGCCGCAAAAAAGGGAATAAGGGCGACACGGAAATGTTGAATACTCATACTCTT
CCTTTTTCAATATTATTGAAGCATTTATCAGGGTTATTGTCTCATGAGCGGATACATATTTGAATGTATT
TAGAAAAATAAACAAATAGGGGTTCCGCGCACATTTCCCCGAAAAGTGCCACCTGACGTCTAAGAAACCA
TTATTATCATGACATTAACCTATAAAAATA
