>Addgene plasmid #91426 | pHH0103_SH3D19-4/5 | depositor partial sequence | sequence record 175914 | insert sequence
GGTACCGAATTCGGATCCGCGCGCTGGAATGGTGTGAAGCCCTGCATTCTTTTACCGCAGAAACCTCCGA
TGATCTGTCCTTCAAACGTGGTGATCGTATTCAGATTCTGGAACGTCTGGATTCTGATTGGTGTCGTGGT
CGTCTGCAAGATCGTGAAGGTATCTTTCCGGCCGTTTTTGTTCGTCCATGTCCAGCGGCCGCTAGCTAAG
TCGACGAGCTC
